Addgene plasmid #242704: pLenti-shOGDH #1
Purpose: shRNA knockdown human OGDH gene
Depositing lab: Xingguo Zhu. Depositing organization: Augusta University.
Backbone
  Vector backbone: pLKO.EF1.GTP
  Vector type: Lentiviral
  Selectable markers: Puromycin
Growth in bacteria
  Bacterial resistance: Ampicillin, 100 μg/mL
  Growth temperature: 37°C
  Growth strain: NEB Stable
  Copy number: High Copy
Gene/Insert
  Gene/Insert name: OGDH
  gRNA/shRNA sequence: CCTGAGTATGAGGAGGAAATT
  Species: H. sapiens (human)
  Insert size (bp): 58
  Entrez Gene: OGDH (a.k.a. AKGDH, E1k, E1o, KGD1, OGDC, OGDH-E1, OGDH2, OGDHD)
  Cloning method: Restriction Enzyme; 5′ cloning site AgeI (destroyed during cloning); 3′ cloning site EcoRI (not destroyed)
  Sequencing primers: 5′ common; 3′ common
Terms and licenses: Academic/Nonprofit Terms; Industry Terms: Not Available to Industry
How to cite: pLenti-shOGDH #1 was a gift from Xingguo Zhu (Addgene plasmid # 242704 ; http://n2t.net/addgene:242704 ; RRID:Addgene_242704)
