[The description below was written by a language model from this plasmid's Addgene catalogue record and pLannotate feature annotations shown in this document.]
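Description:
pLenti-shOGDH #1 is a third-generation-style, self-inactivating HIV-1 lentiviral shRNA vector built on the pLKO.EF1.GTP backbone and designed to knock down human OGDH, which encodes the E1 (2-oxoglutarate dehydrogenase) subunit of the mitochondrial α-ketoglutarate dehydrogenase complex. It is propagated in E. coli as a high-copy plasmid through a ColE1/pUC-type origin with ampicillin selection (AmpR), and also carries an f1 origin along with residual lac and T7/T3 cloning-vector elements. A recombination-limiting bacterial strain is recorded for growth, which is typical for LTR-containing plasmids.

The viral genome is transcribed in packaging cells from a chimeric RSV promoter/truncated 5' LTR, making it Tat-independent, and includes the Ψ packaging signal with a partial gag sequence, the RRE for Rev-dependent nuclear export, a cPPT/CTS and a ΔU3 3' LTR that inactivates the LTR promoter after integration. The payload is a 58 bp hairpin oligonucleotide cloned between AgeI (destroyed) and EcoRI sites downstream of the human U6 RNA polymerase III promoter, which drives expression of the OGDH-targeting shRNA. A separate Pol II cassette follows, in which an EF-1α core promoter joined to an HTLV-1 LTR segment drives a copGFP-type green fluorescent protein and then puromycin N-acetyltransferase, with a WPRE to enhance transcript expression. The element linking the two coding sequences is not annotated, and a short hPGK promoter remnant appears to be left over from the parental pLKO design.

Transduced mammalian cells can therefore be tracked by green fluorescence and selected with puromycin. The "#1" in the name suggests it is one of several hairpins against OGDH, for loss-of-function studies in human cells.
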