Features (pLannotate 1.2.2; 29 found; start..end, strand, type, name):
    333..352     +  misc_feature   cPPT/CTS (fragment): central polypurine tract and central termination sequence of HIV-1
    354..587     +  LTR            3' LTR (ΔU3): self-inactivating 3' long terminal repeat (LTR) from HIV-1
    659..780     +  polyA_signal   SV40 poly(A) signal: SV40 polyadenylation signal
    820..955     +  rep_origin     SV40 ori: SV40 origin of replication
    976..994     -  promoter       T7 promoter: promoter for bacteriophage T7 RNA polymerase
   1002..1157    +  CDS            lacZα (fragment): LacZα fragment of β-galactosidase; lacZ fragment
   1162..1590    +  rep_origin     f1 ori (sequence partly withheld): f1 bacteriophage origin of replication; arrow indicates direction of (+) strand synthesis
   1643..1747    +  promoter       AmpR promoter: bla
   1748..2608    +  CDS            AmpR: β-lactamase; bla; confers resistance to ampicillin, carbenicillin, and related antibiotics
   2779..3367    +  rep_origin     ori: high-copy-number ColE1/pMB1/pBR322/pUC origin of replication
   3550..3642    +  CDS            lacI (fragment): lac repressor; lacI; The lac repressor binds to the lac operator to inhibit transcription in E. coli. This inhibition can be relieved by adding lactose or isopropyl-β-D-thiogalactopyranoside (IPTG).
   3655..3676    +  protein_bind   CAP binding site: CAP binding activates transcription in the presence of cAMP. E. coli catabolite activator protein
   3691..3721    +  promoter       lac promoter: promoter for the E. coli lac operon
   3729..3745    +  protein_bind   lac operator: The lac repressor binds to the lac operator to inhibit transcription in E. coli. This inhibition can be relieved by adding lactose or isopropyl-β-D-thiogalactopyranoside (IPTG). lac repressor encoded by lacI
   3790..3808    +  promoter       T3 promoter: promoter for bacteriophage T3 RNA polymerase
   3836..4062    +  promoter       RSV promoter: Rous sarcoma virus enhancer/promoter
   4063..4243    +  LTR            5' LTR (truncated): truncated 5' long terminal repeat (LTR) from HIV-1
   4290..4415    +  misc_feature   HIV-1 Ψ: packaging signal of human immunodeficiency virus type 1
   4399..4762    +  CDS            HIV-1 gag (fragment): gag protein from human immunodeficiency virus 1; gag
   4908..5141    +  misc_feature   RRE: The Rev response element (RRE) of HIV-1 allows for Rev-dependent mRNA export from the nucleus to the cytoplasm.
   5518..5618    +  CDS            Rev (fragment): human immunodeficiency virus 1 (HIV-1) Rev protein; rev; enhances nuclear export of unspliced and incompletely spliced viral mRNAs
   5668..5908    +  promoter       U6 promoter: RNA polymerase III promoter for human U6 snRNA
   6013..6130    +  misc_feature   cPPT/CTS: central polypurine tract and central termination sequence of HIV-1
   6179..6214    +  promoter       hPGK promoter (fragment): human phosphoglycerate kinase 1 promoter
   6253..6464    +  promoter       EF-1α core promoter: core promoter for human elongation factor EF-1α
   6477..6745    +  LTR            5' LTR (truncated): truncated 5' long terminal repeat (LTR) from human T-cell leukemia virus (HTLV) type 1
   6819..7483    +  CDS            CopGFP (fragment): green fluorescent protein 2 from Pontellina plumata, also known as ppluGFP2 (Shagin et al., 2004)
   7607..8206    +  CDS            PuroR: puromycin N-acetyltransferase; pac from Streptomyces alboniger; confers resistance to puromycin
   8207..282     +  misc_feature   WPRE (across the origin): woodchuck hepatitis virus posttranscriptional regulatory element
>Addgene plasmid #242704 | pLenti-shOGDH #1 | addgene full sequence | sequence record 487614 | Addgene NGS Result
CGCTTTCCCCCTCCCTATTGCCACGGCGGAACTCATCGCCGCCTGCCTTGCCCGCTGCTGGACAGGGGCT
CGGCTGTTGGGCACTGACAATTCCGTGGTGTTGTCGGGGAAATCATCGTCCTTTCCTTGGCTGCTCGCCT
GTGTTGCCACCTGGATTCTGCGCGGGACGTCCTTCTGCTACGTCCCTTCGGCCCTCAATCCAGCGGACCT
TCCTTCCCGCGGCCTGCTGCCGGCTCTGCGGCCTCTTCCGCGTCTCCGCCTTCGCCCTCAGACGAGTCGG
ATGGTACCTTTAAGACCAATGACTTACAAGGCAGCTGTAGATCTTAGCCACTTTTTAAAAGAAAAGGGGG
GACTGGAAGGGCTAATTCACTCCCAACGAAGACAAGATCTGCTTTTTGCTTGTACTGGGTCTCTCTGGTT
AGACCAGATCTGAGCCTGGGAGCTCTCTGGCTAACTAGGGAACCCACTGCTTAAGCCTCAATAAAGCTTG
CCTTGAGTGCTTCAAGTAGTGTGTGCCCGTCTGTTGTGTGACTCTGGTAACTAGAGATCCCTCAGACCCT
TTTAGTCAGTGTGGAAAATCTCTAGCAGTAGTAGTTCATGTCATCTTATTATTCAGTATTTATAACTTGC
AAAGAAATGAATATCAGAGAGTGAGAGGAACTTGTTTATTGCAGCTTATAATGGTTACAAATAAAGCAAT
AGCATCACAAATTTCACAAATAAAGCATTTTTTTCACTGCATTCTAGTTGTGGTTTGTCCAAACTCATCA
ATGTATCTTATCATGTCTGGCTCTAGCTATCCCGCCCCTAACTCCGCCCATCCCGCCCCTAACTCCGCCC
AGTTCCGCCCATTCTCCGCCCCATGGCTGACTAATTTTTTTTATTTATGCAGAGGCCGAGGCCGCCTCGG
CCTCTGAGCTATTCCAGAAGTAGTGAGGAGGCTTTTTTGGAGGCCTAGGGACGTACCCAATTCGCCCTAT
AGTGAGTCGTATTACGCGCGCTCACTGGCCGTCGTTTTACAACGTCGTGACTGGGAAAACCCTGGCGTTA
CCCAACTTAATCGCCTTGCAGCACATCCCCCTTTCGCCAGCTGGCGTAATAGCGAAGAGGCCCGCACCGA
TCGCCCTTCCCAACAGTTGCGCAGCCTGAATGGCGAATGGG
[124 nt withheld, positions 1162-1285]
C
[91 nt withheld, positions 1287-1377]
A
[49 nt withheld, positions 1379-1427]
CCTTTGACGTTGGAGTCCACGTTCTTT
[37 nt withheld, positions 1455-1491]
ACCCTATCTCGGTCTATTCTTTTGATTTATAAGGGATTTTGCCGATTTCGGCCTATTGGTTAAAAAATGA
GCTGATTTAACAAAAATTTAACGCGAATTTTAACAAAATATTAACGCTTACAATTTAGGTGGCACTTTTC
GGGGAAATGTGCGCGGAACCCCTATTTGTTTATTTTTCTAAATACATTCAAATATGTATCCGCTCATGAG
ACAATAACCCTGATAAATGCTTCAATAATATTGAAAAAGGAAGAGTATGAGTATTCAACATTTCCGTGTC
GCCCTTATTCCCTTTTTTGCGGCATTTTGCCTTCCTGTTTTTGCTCACCCAGAAACGCTGGTGAAAGTAA
AAGATGCTGAAGATCAGTTGGGTGCACGAGTGGGTTACATCGAACTGGATCTCAACAGCGGTAAGATCCT
TGAGAGTTTTCGCCCCGAAGAACGTTTTCCAATGATGAGCACTTTTAAAGTTCTGCTATGTGGCGCGGTA
TTATCCCGTATTGACGCCGGGCAAGAGCAACTCGGTCGCCGCATACACTATTCTCAGAATGACTTGGTTG
AGTACTCACCAGTCACAGAAAAGCATCTTACGGATGGCATGACAGTAAGAGAATTATGCAGTGCTGCCAT
AACCATGAGTGATAACACTGCGGCCAACTTACTTCTGACAACGATCGGAGGACCGAAGGAGCTAACCGCT
TTTTTGCACAACATGGGGGATCATGTAACTCGCCTTGATCGTTGGGAACCGGAGCTGAATGAAGCCATAC
CAAACGACGAGCGTGACACCACGATGCCTGTAGCAATGGCAACAACGTTGCGCAAACTATTAACTGGCGA
ACTACTTACTCTAGCTTCCCGGCAACAATTAATAGACTGGATGGAGGCGGATAAAGTTGCAGGACCACTT
CTGCGCTCGGCCCTTCCGGCTGGCTGGTTTATTGCTGATAAATCTGGAGCCGGTGAGCGTGGGTCTCGCG
GTATCATTGCAGCACTGGGGCCAGATGGTAAGCCCTCCCGTATCGTAGTTATCTACACGACGGGGAGTCA
GGCAACTATGGATGAACGAAATAGACAGATCGCTGAGATAGGTGCCTCACTGATTAAGCATTGGTAACTG
TCAGACCAAGTTTACTCATATATACTTTAGATTGATTTAAAACTTCATTTTTAATTTAAAAGGATCTAGG
TGAAGATCCTTTTTGATAATCTCATGACCAAAATCCCTTAACGTGAGTTTTCGTTCCACTGAGCGTCAGA
CCCCGTAGAAAAGATCAAAGGATCTTCTTGAGATCCTTTTTTTCTGCGCGTAATCTGCTGCTTGCAAACA
AAAAAACCACCGCTACCAGCGGTGGTTTGTTTGCCGGATCAAGAGCTACCAACTCTTTTTCCGAAGGTAA
CTGGCTTCAGCAGAGCGCAGATACCAAATACTGTTCTTCTAGTGTAGCCGTAGTTAGGCCACCACTTCAA
GAACTCTGTAGCACCGCCTACATACCTCGCTCTGCTAATCCTGTTACCAGTGGCTGCTGCCAGTGGCGAT
AAGTCGTGTCTTACCGGGTTGGACTCAAGACGATAGTTACCGGATAAGGCGCAGCGGTCGGGCTGAACGG
GGGGTTCGTGCACACAGCCCAGCTTGGAGCGAACGACCTACACCGAACTGAGATACCTACAGCGTGAGCT
ATGAGAAAGCGCCACGCTTCCCGAAGGGAGAAAGGCGGACAGGTATCCGGTAAGCGGCAGGGTCGGAACA
GGAGAGCGCACGAGGGAGCTTCCAGGGGGAAACGCCTGGTATCTTTATAGTCCTGTCGGGTTTCGCCACC
TCTGACTTGAGCGTCGATTTTTGTGATGCTCGTCAGGGGGGCGGAGCCTATGGAAAAACGCCAGCAACGC
GGCCTTTTTACGGTTCCTGGCCTTTTGCTGGCCTTTTGCTCACATGTTCTTTCCTGCGTTATCCCCTGAT
TCTGTGGATAACCGTATTACCGCCTTTGAGTGAGCTGATACCGCTCGCCGCAGCCGAACGACCGAGCGCA
GCGAGTCAGTGAGCGAGGAAGCGGAAGAGCGCCCAATACGCAAACCGCCTCTCCCCGCGCGTTGGCCGAT
TCATTAATGCAGCTGGCACGACAGGTTTCCCGACTGGAAAGCGGGCAGTGAGCGCAACGCAATTAATGTG
AGTTAGCTTACTCATTAGGCACCCCAGGCTTTACACTTTATGCTTCCGGCTCGTATGTTGTGTGGAATTG
TGAGCGGATAACAATTTCACACAGGAAACAGCTATGACCATGATTACGCCAAGCGCGCAATTAACCCTCA
CTAAAGGGAACAAAAGCTGGAGCTGCAAGCTTAATGTAGTCTTATGCAATACTCTTGTAGTCTTGCAACA
TGGTAACGATGAGTTAGCAACATGCCTTACAAGGAGAGAAAAAGCACCGTGCATGCCGATTGGTGGAAGT
AAGGTGGTACGATCGTGCCTTATTAGGAAGGCAACAGACGGGTCTGACATGGATTGGACGAACCACTGAA
TTGCCGCATTGCAGAGATATTGTATTTAAGTGCCTAGCTCGATACATAAACGGGTCTCTCTGGTTAGACC
AGATCTGAGCCTGGGAGCTCTCTGGCTAACTAGGGAACCCACTGCTTAAGCCTCAATAAAGCTTGCCTTG
AGTGCTTCAAGTAGTGTGTGCCCGTCTGTTGTGTGACTCTGGTAACTAGAGATCCCTCAGACCCTTTTAG
TCAGTGTGGAAAATCTCTAGCAGTGGCGCCCGAACAGGGACTTGAAAGCGAAAGGGAAACCAGAGGAGCT
CTCTCGACGCAGGACTCGGCTTGCTGAAGCGCGCACGGCAAGAGGCGAGGGGCGGCGACTGGTGAGTACG
CCAAAAATTTTGACTAGCGGAGGCTAGAAGGAGAGAGATGGGTGCGAGAGCGTCAGTATTAAGCGGGGGA
GAATTAGATCGCGATGGGAAAAAATTCGGTTAAGGCCAGGGGGAAAGAAAAAATATAAATTAAAACATAT
AGTATGGGCAAGCAGGGAGCTAGAACGATTCGCAGTTAATCCTGGCCTGTTAGAAACATCAGAAGGCTGT
AGACAAATACTGGGACAGCTACAACCATCCCTTCAGACAGGATCAGAAGAACTTAGATCATTATATAATA
CAGTAGCAACCCTCTATTGTGTGCATCAAAGGATAGAGATAAAAGACACCAAGGAAGCTTTAGACAAGAT
AGAGGAAGAGCAAAACAAAAGTAAGACCACCGCACAGCAAGCGGCCGCTGATCTTCAGACCTGGAGGAGG
AGATATGAGGGACAATTGGAGAAGTGAATTATATAAATATAAAGTAGTAAAAATTGAACCATTAGGAGTA
GCACCCACCAAGGCAAAGAGAAGAGTGGTGCAGAGAGAAAAAAGAGCAGTGGGAATAGGAGCTTTGTTCC
TTGGGTTCTTGGGAGCAGCAGGAAGCACTATGGGCGCAGCGTCAATGACGCTGACGGTACAGGCCAGACA
ATTATTGTCTGGTATAGTGCAGCAGCAGAACAATTTGCTGAGGGCTATTGAGGCGCAACAGCATCTGTTG
CAACTCACAGTCTGGGGCATCAAGCAGCTCCAGGCAAGAATCCTGGCTGTGGAAAGATACCTAAAGGATC
AACAGCTCCTGGGGATTTGGGGTTGCTCTGGAAAACTCATTTGCACCACTGCTGTGCCTTGGAATGCTAG
TTGGAGTAATAAATCTCTGGAACAGATTTGGAATCACACGACCTGGATGGAGTGGGACAGAGAAATTAAC
AATTACACAAGCTTAATACACTCCTTAATTGAAGAATCGCAAAACCAGCAAGAAAAGAATGAACAAGAAT
TATTGGAATTAGATAAATGGGCAAGTTTGTGGAATTGGTTTAACATAACAAATTGGCTGTGGTATATAAA
ATTATTCATAATGATAGTAGGAGGCTTGGTAGGTTTAAGAATAGTTTTTGCTGTACTTTCTATAGTGAAT
AGAGTTAGGCAGGGATATTCACCATTATCGTTTCAGACCCACCTCCCAACCCCGAGGGGACCCGACAGGC
CCGAAGGAATAGAAGAAGAAGGTGGAGAGAGAGACAGAGACAGATCCATTCGATTAGTGAACGGATCTCG
ACGGTATCGATCACGAGACTAGCCTCGAGCGGCCGCCCCCTTCACCGAGGGCCTATTTCCCATGATTCCT
TCATATTTGCATATACGATACAAGGCTGTTAGAGAGATAATTGGAATTAATTTGACTGTAAACACAAAGA
TATTAGTACAAAATACGTGACGTAGAAAGTAATAATTTCTTGGGTAGTTTGCAGTTTTAAAATTATGTTT
TAAAATGGACTATCATATGCTTACCGTAACTTGAAAGTATTTCGATTTCTTGGCTTTATATATCTTGTGG
AAAGGACGAAACACCGGCCTGAGTATGAGGAGGAAATTCTCGAGAATTTCCTCCTCATACTCAGGTTTTT
GAATTCTCGACCTCGAGACAAATGGCAGTATTCATCCACAATTTTAAAAGAAAAGGGGGGATTGGGGGGT
ACAGTGCAGGGGAAAGAATAGTAGACATAATAGCAACAGACATACAAACTAAAGAATTACAAAAACAAAT
TACAAAAATTCAAAATTTTCGGGTTTATTACAGGGACAGCAGAGATCCACTTTGGCCGCGGCTCGAGGGG
GTTGGGGTTGCGCCTTTTCCAAGGCAGCCCTGGCTAGCCCGGGATCTGCGATCGCTCCGGTGCCCGTCAG
TGGGCAGAGCGCACATCGCCCACAGTCCCCGAGAAGTTGGGGGGAGGGGTCGGCAATTGAACGGGTGCCT
AGAGAAGGTGGCGCGGGGTAAACTGGGAAAGTGATGTCGTGTACTGGCTCCGCCTTTTTCCCGAGGGTGG
GGGAGAACCGTATATAAGTGCAGTAGTCGCCGTGAACGTTCTTTTTCGCAACGGGTTTGCCGCCAGAACA
CAGCTGAAGCTTCGAGGGGCTCGCATCTCTCCTTCACGCGCCCGCCGCCCTACCTGAGGCCGCCATCCAC
GCCGGTTGAGTCGCGTTCTGCCGCCTCCCGCCTGTGGTGCCTCCTGAACTGCGTCCGCCGTCTAGGTAAG
TTTAAAGCTCAGGTCGAGACCGGGCCTTTGTCCGGCGCTCCCTTGGAGCCTACCTAGACTCAGCCGGCTC
TCCACGCTTTGCCTGACCCTGCTTGCTCAACTCTACGTCTTTGTTTCGTTTTCTGTTCTGCGCCGTTACA
GATCCAAGCTGTGACCGGCGCCTACACTAGTCTAGAGGATCCGCTAGACGCCACCATGGAGAGCGACGAG
AGCGGCCTGCCCGCCATGGAGATCGAGTGCCGCATCACCGGCACCCTGAACGGCGTGGAGTTCGAGCTGG
TGGGCGGCGGAGAGGGCACCCCCAAGCAGGGCCGCATGACCAACAAGATGAAGAGCACCAAAGGCGCCCT
GACCTTCAGCCCCTACCTGCTGAGCCACGTGATGGGCTACGGCTTCTACCACTTCGGCACCTACCCCAGC
GGCTACGAGAACCCCTTCCTGCACGCCATCAACAACGGCGGCTACACCAACACCCGCATCGAGAAGTACG
AGGACGGCGGCGTGCTGCACGTGAGCTTCAGCTACCGCTACGAGGCCGGCCGCGTGATCGGCGACTTCAA
GGTGGTGGGCACCGGCTTCCCCGAGGACAGCGTGATCTTCACCGACAAGATCATCCGCAGCAACGCCACC
GTGGAGCACCTGCACCCCATGGGCGATAACGTGCTGGTGGGCAGCTTCGCCCGCACCTTCAGCCTGCGCG
ACGGCGGCTACTACAGCTTCGTGGTGGACAGCCACATGCACTTCAAGAGCGCCATCCACCCCAGCATCCT
GCAGAACGGGGGCCCCATGTTCGCCTTCCGCCGCGTGGAGGAGCTGCACAGCAACACCGAGCTGGGCATC
GTGGAGTACCAGCACGCCTTCAAGACCCCCATCGCCTTCGCCAGATCCCGCGCTCAGTCGTCCAATTCTG
CCGTGGACGGCACCGCCGGACCCGGCTCCACCGGATCTCGCGAGGGCAGAGGAAGTCTTCTAACATGCGG
TGACGTGGAGGAGAATCCCGGCCCTATGACCGAGTACAAGCCCACGGTGCGCCTCGCCACCCGCGACGAC
GTCCCCAGGGCCGTACGCACCCTCGCCGCCGCGTTCGCCGACTACCCCGCCACGCGCCACACCGTCGATC
CGGACCGCCACATCGAGCGGGTCACCGAGCTGCAAGAACTCTTCCTCACGCGCGTCGGGCTCGACATCGG
CAAGGTGTGGGTCGCGGACGACGGCGCCGCGGTGGCGGTCTGGACCACGCCGGAGAGCGTCGAAGCGGGG
GCGGTGTTCGCCGAGATCGGCCCGCGCATGGCCGAGTTGAGCGGTTCCCGGCTGGCCGCGCAGCAACAGA
TGGAAGGCCTCCTGGCGCCGCACCGGCCCAAGGAGCCCGCGTGGTTCCTGGCCACCGTCGGCGTCTCGCC
CGACCACCAGGGCAAGGGTCTGGGCAGCGCCGTCGTGCTCCCCGGAGTGGAGGCGGCCGAGCGCGCCGGG
GTGCCCGCCTTCCTGGAGACCTCCGCGCCCCGCAACCTCCCCTTCTACGAGCGGCTCGGCTTCACCGTCA
CCGCCGACGTCGAGGTGCCCGAAGGACCGCGCACCTGGTGCATGACCCGCAAGCCCGGTGCCTGAAATCA
ACCTCTGGATTACAAAATTTGTGAAAGATTGACTGGTATTCTTAACTATGTTGCTCCTTTTACGCTATGT
GGATACGCTGCTTTAATGCCTTTGTATCATGCTATTGCTTCCCGTATGGCTTTCATTTTCTCCTCCTTGT
ATAAATCCTGGTTGCTGTCTCTTTATGAGGAGTTGTGGCCCGTTGTCAGGCAACGTGGCGTGGTGTGCAC
TGTGTTTGCTGACGCAACCCCCACTGGTTGGGGCATTGCCACCACCTGTCAGCTCCTTTCCGGGACTTT
